>Addgene plasmid #146718 | pAc5.1B-lambdaN-HA-DmPop2a-D53AE55A-dsRNAres-V5His6_K | depositor full sequence | sequence record 289164 | Full Sequence
CTTCAAGGAATTAATTCTATATTCTAAAAACACAAATGATACTTCTAAAAAAAATCATGAATGGCATCAA
CTCTGAATCAAATCTTTGCAGATGCACCTACTTCTCATTTCCACTGTCACATCATTTTTCCAGATCTCGC
TGCCTGTTATGTGGCCCACAAACCAAGACACGTTTTATGGCCATTAAAGCTGGCTGATCGTCGCCAAACA
CCAAATACATATCAATATGTACATTCGAGAAAGAAGCGATCAAAGAAGCGTCTTCGGGCGAGTAGGAGAA
TGCGGAGGAGAAGGAGAACGAGCTGATCTAGTATCTCTCCACAATCCAATGCCAACTGACCAACTGGCCA
TATTCGGAGCAATTTGAAGCCAATTTCCATCGCCTGGCGATCGCTCCATTCTTGGCTATATGTTTTTCAC
CGTTCCCGGGGCCATTTTCAAAGACTCGTCGGTAAGATAAGATTGTGTCACTCGCTGTCTCTCTTCATTT
GTCGAAGAATGCTGAGGAATTTCGCGATGACGTCGGCGAGTATTTTGAAGAATGAGAATAATTTGTATTT
ATACGAAAATCAGTTAGTGGAATTTTCTACAAAAACATGTTATCTATAGATAATTTTGTTGCAAAATATG
TTGACTATGACAAAGATTGTATGTATATACCTTTAATGTATTCTCATTTTCTTATGTATTTATAATGGCA
ATGATGATACTGATGATATTTTAAGATGATGCCAGACCACAGGCTGATTTCTGCGTCTTTTGCCGAACGC
AGTGCATGTGCGGTTGTTGTTTTTTGGAATAGTTTCAATTTTCGGACTGTCCGCTTTGATTTCAGTTTCT
TGGCTTATTCAAAAAGCAAAGTAAAGCCAAAAAAGCGAGATGGCAATACCAAATGCGGCAAAACGGTAGT
GGAAGGAAAGGGGTGCGGGGCAGCGGAAGGAAGGGTGGGGCGGGGCGTGGCGGGGTCTGTGGCTGGGCGC
GACGTCACCGACGTTGGAGCCACTCCTTTGACCATGTGTGCGTGTGTGTATTATTCGTGTCTCGCCACTC
GCCGGTTGTTTTTTTCTTTTTATCTCGCTCTCTCTAGCGCCATCTCGTACGCATGCTCAACGCACCGCAT
GTTGCCGTGTCCTTTATGCGTCATTTTGGCTCGAAATAGGCAATTATTTAAACAAAGATTAGTCAACGAA
AACGCTAAAATAAATAAGTCTACAATATGGTTACTTATTGCCATGTGTGTGCAGCCAACGATAGCAACAA
AAGCAACAACACAGTGGCTTTCCCTCTTTCACTTTTTGTTTGCAAGCGCGTGCGAGCAAGACGGCACGAC
CGGCAAACGCAATTACGCTGACAAAGAGCAGACGAAGTTTTGGCCGAAAAACATCAAGGCGCCTGATACG
AATGCATTTGCAATAACAATTGCGATATTTAATATTGTTTATGAAGCTGTTTGACTTCAAAACACACAAA
AAAAAAAATAAAACAAATTATTTGAAAGAGAATTAGGAATCGGACAGCTTATCGTTACGGGCTAACAGCA
CACCGAGACGAAATAGCTTACCTGACGTCACAGCCTCTGGAAGAACTGCCGCCAAGCAGAGAGAGAGAGA
AAAAGAGGGAGAGCAGCTTAGACCGCATGTGCTTGTGTGTGAGGCGTCTCTCTCTTCGTCTCCTGTTTGC
GCAAACGCATAGACTGCACTGAGAAAATCGATTACCTATTTTTTATGAATGAATATTTGCACTATTACTA
TTCAAAACTATTAAGATAGCAATCACATTCAATAGCCAAATACTATACCACCTGAGCGATGCAACGAAAT
GATCAATTTGAGCAAAAATGCTGCATATTTAGGACGGCATCATTATAGAAATGCTTCTTGCTGTGTACTT
TTCTCTCGTCTGGCAGCTGTTTCGCCGTTATTGTTAAAACCGGCTTAAGTTAGGTGTGTTTTCTACGACT
AGTGATGCCCCTACTAGAAGATGTGTGTTGCACAAATGTCCCTGAATAACCAATTTGAAGTGCAGATAGC
AGTAAACGTAAGCTAATATGAATATTATTTAACTGTAATGTTTTAATATCGCTGGACATTACTAATAAAC
CCACTATAAACACATGTACATATGTATGTTTTGGCATACAATGAGTAGTTGGGGAAAAAATGTGTAAAAG
CACCGTGACCATCACAGCATAAAGATAACCAGCTGAAGTATCGAATATGAGTAACCCCCAAATTGAATCA
CATGCCGCAACTGATAGGACCCATGGAAGTACACTCTTCATGGCGATATACAAGACACACACAAGCACGA
ACACCCAGTTGCGGAGGAAATTCTCCGTAAATGAAAACCCAATCGGCGAACAATTCATACCCATATATGG
TAAAAGTTTTGAACGCGACTTGAGAGCGGAGAGCATTGCGGCTGATAAGGTTTTAGCGCTAAGCGGGCTT
TATAAAACGGGCTGCGGGACCAGTTTTCATATCACTACCGTTTGAGTTCTTGTGCTGTGTGGATACTCCT
CCCGACACAAAGCCGCTCCATCAGCCAGCAGTCGTCTAATCCAGAGACCCCGGATCGGGGTACCAACATG
GACGCACAAACACGACGACGTGAGCGTCGCGCTGAGAAACAAGCTCAATGGAAAGCTGCAAACGGTGGAT
CTCCTCCACATATGGCTTACCCATACGATGTTCCAGATTACGCTCCTCCAAGCTTGAATTCTGCAGATAT
CATGAAGTGGACCATGCCGAGCGCTATTAGCGGAGCCCCCCACGCTCATATCCCGTCCAATGAAGAATGT
GGAATTCGTGACGTCTGGAAACAGAATTTGGAAGAAGAATTTCGTACGATCCGCAAGGTCGTCCAAAAAT
ATCATTACGTCGCTATGGCCACGGCGTTCCCCGGAGTCGTCGCCCGCCCCGTGGGAGAATTTCGTAGCAC
CGCCGATTACCACTATCAATTGTTGCGTTGCAACGTGGACTTGTTGCGCATCATTCAGCTGGGACTGACG
TTTATGGATGATGACGGCAAAACCCCCCCGGGATATAGCACGTGGCAATTTAATTTTAAATTCAATTTGT
CCGAAGATATGTACGCCCAAGATAGCATTGACTTGTTGCAAAATAGCGGCATCCAATTTAAAAAACATGA
AGAAGACGGAATTGACCCGATTGATTTTGCTGAGTTGTTGATGTCCTCGGGAATTGTCTTGGTCGAGAAT
TTTAAATGGTTGTGTTTTCATAGCGGATATGACTTCGGATATCTGCTGAAATTGCTGACGGACCAAAATT
TGCCGCCCGATGAGTCGGAGTTCTTTGACTTGTTGCATATTTATTTCCCGAATATTTTTGATATTAAATA
CTTGATGAAAAGCTGTAAAAATTTGAAGGGAGGATTGCAAGAAGTGGCTGACCAATTGGAGTTGCGCCGT
GTCGGACCGCAACACCAAGCTGGAAGCGACGCCTTGTTGACCGGAATGGCTTTTTTTAAGATGCGTGAGA
TGTTCTTCGAGGACAACATCGACCATGCGAAGTACTCCGGACACCTGTACGGCCTGGGTACCTCCTTCAT
TGTCAATGGCACCAACTTCCACGACAGCAACGGTGAGACGAACAGCGCTTCAGGCGGCCGCTCGAGTCTA
GAGGGCCCGCGGTTCGAAGGTAAGCCTATCCCTAACCCTCTCCTCGGTCTCGATTCTACGCGTACCGGTC
ATCATCACCATCACCATTGAGTTTAAACCCGCTGATCAGCCTCGACTGTGCCTTCTAAGGCCTGAGCTCG
CTGATCAGCCTCGATCGAGGATCCAGACATGATAAGATACATTGATGAGTTTGGACAAACCACAACTAGA
ATGCAGTGAAAAAAATGCTTTATTTGTGAAATTTGTGATGCTATTGCTTTATTTGTAACCATTATAAGCT
GCAATAAACAAGTTAACAACAACAATTGCATTCATTTTATGTTTCAGGTTCAGGGGGAGGTGTGGGAGGT
TTTTTAAAGCAAGTAAAACCTCTACAAATGTGGTATGGCTGATTATGATCAGTCGACCGATGCCCTTGAG
AGCCTTCAACCCAGTCAGCTCCTTCCGGTGGGCGCGGGGCATGACTATCGTCGCCGCACTTATGACTGTC
TTCTTTATCATGCAACTCGTAGGACAGGTGCCGGCAGCGCTCTGGGTCATTTTCGGCGAGGACCGCTTTC
GCTGGAGCGCGACGATGATCGGCCTGTCGCTTGCGGTATTCGGAATCTTGCACGCCCTCGCTCAAGCCTT
CGTCACTGGTCCCGCCACCAAACGTTTCGGCGAGAAGCAGGCCATTATCGCCGGCATGGCGGCCGACGCG
CTGGGCTACGTCTTGCTGGCGTTCGCGACGCGAGGCTGGATGGCCTTCCCCATTATGATTCTTCTCGCTT
CCGGCGGCATCGGGATGCCCGCGTTGCAGGCCATGCTGTCCAGGCAGGTAGATGACGACCATCAGGGACA
GCTTCAAGGATCGCTCGCGGCTCTTACCAGCCAGCAAAAGGCCAGGAACCGTAAAAAGGCCGCGTTGCTG
GCGTTTTTCCATAGGCTCCGCCCCCCTGACGAGCATCACAAAAATCGACGCTCAAGTCAGAGGTGGCGAA
ACCCGACAGGACTATAAAGATACCAGGCGTTTCCCCCTGGAAGCTCCCTCGTGCGCTCTCCTGTTCCGAC
CCTGCCGCTTACCGGATACCTGTCCGCCTTTCTCCCTTCGGGAAGCGTGGCGCTTTCTCAATGCTCACGC
TGTAGGTATCTCAGTTCGGTGTAGGTCGTTCGCTCCAAGCTGGGCTGTGTGCACGAACCCCCCGTTCAGC
CCGACCGCTGCGCCTTATCCGGTAACTATCGTCTTGAGTCCAACCCGGTAAGACACGACTTATCGCCACT
GGCAGCAGCCACTGGTAACAGGATTAGCAGAGCGAGGTATGTAGGCGGTGCTACAGAGTTCTTGAAGTGG
TGGCCTAACTACGGCTACACTAGAAGGACAGTATTTGGTATCTGCGCTCTGCTGAAGCCAGTTACCTTCG
GAAAAAGAGTTGGTAGCTCTTGATCCGGCAAACAAACCACCGCTGGTAGCGGTGGTTTTTTTGTTTGCAA
GCAGCAGATTACGCGCAGAAAAAAAGGATCTCAAGAAGATCCTTTGATCTTTTCTACGGGGTCTGACGCT
CAGTGGAACGAAAACTCACGTTAAGGGATTTTGGTCATGAGATTATCAAAAAGGATCTTCACCTAGATCC
TTTTAAATTAAAAATGAAGTTTTAAATCAATCTAAAGTATATATGAGTAAACTTGGTCTGACAGTTACCA
ATGCTTAATCAGTGAGGCACCTATCTCAGCGATCTGTCTATTTCGTTCATCCATAGTTGCCTGACTCCCC
GTCGTGTAGATAACTACGATACGGGAGGGCTTACCATCTGGCCCCAGTGCTGCAATGATACCGCGAGACC
CACGCTCACCGGCTCCAGATTTATCAGCAATAAACCAGCCAGCCGGAAGGGCCGAGCGCAGAAGTGGTCC
TGCAACTTTATCCGCCTCCATCCAGTCTATTAATTGTTGCCGGGAAGCTAGAGTAAGTAGTTCGCCAGTT
AATAGTTTGCGCAACGTTGTTGCCATTGCTGCAGGCATCGTGGTGTCACGCTCGTCGTTTGGTATGGCTT
CATTCAGCTCCGGTTCCCAACGATCAAGGCGAGTTACATGATCCCCCATGTTGTGCAAAAAAGCGGTTAG
CTCCTTCGGTCCTCCGATCGTTGTCAGAAGTAAGTTGGCCGCAGTGTTATCACTCATGGTTATGGCAGCA
CTGCATAATTCTCTTACTGTCATGCCATCCGTAAGATGCTTTTCTGTGACTGGTGAGTACTCAACCAAGT
CATTCTGAGAATAGTGTATGCGGCGACCGAGTTGCTCTTGCCCGGCGTCAACACGGGATAATACCGCGCC
ACATAGCAGAACTTTAAAAGTGCTCATCATTGGAAAACGTTCTTCGGGGCGAAAACTCTCAAGGATCTTA
CCGCTGTTGAGATCCAGTTCGATGTAACCCACTCGTGCACCCAACTGATCTTCAGCATCTTTTACTTTCA
CCAGCGTTTCTGGGTGAGCAAAAACAGGAAGGCAAAATGCCGCAAAAAAGGGAATAAGGGCGACACGGAA
ATGTTGAATACTCATACTCTTCCTTTTTCAATATTATTGAAGCATTTATCAGGGTTATTGTCTCATGAGC
GGATACATATTTGAATGTATTTAGAAAAATAAACAAATAGGGGTTCCGCGCACATTTCCCCGAAAAGTGC
CACCTGACGTCTAAGAAACCATTATTATCATGACATTAACCTATAAAAATAGGCGTATCACGAGGCCCTT
TCGT
Features (pLannotate 1.2.2; 11 found; start..end, strand, type, name):
     56..2568    +  promoter       Ac5 promoter: Drosophila melanogaster actin 5C promoter
   2588..2653    +  CDS            N (fragment): REGN_LAMBD - Experimental evidence at protein level: Swiss-Prot protein existence level 1. Plays a role as a transcriptional antitermination factor that allows the virus to initiate its lytic phase. Activates expression of the delayed viral early genes by modifying host RNA polymerase (RNAP) into a form that is resistant to termination signals. This antitermination function requires the host NusA protein which serves to stabilize the interaction between antitermination protein N and host RNA polymerase. From Escherichia phage lambda (Bacteriophage lambda).
   2678..2704    +  CDS            3xHA (fragment): three tandem HA epitope tags
   2810..3583    +  CDS            CNOT7 (fragment): CNOT7_HUMAN - Also known as CAF1. Experimental evidence at protein level: Swiss-Prot protein existence level 1. Has 3'-5' poly(A) exoribonuclease activity for synthetic poly(A) RNA substrate. Its function seems to be partially redundant with that of CNOT8. Catalytic component of the CCR4-NOT complex which is one of the major cellular mRNA deadenylases and is linked to various cellular processes including bulk mRNA degradation, miRNA-mediated repression, translational repression during translational initiation and general transcription regulation. During miRNA-mediated repression the complex se
   3659..3700    +  CDS            V5 tag: epitope tag from simian virus 5
   3800..3934    -  polyA_signal   SV40 poly(A) signal: SV40 polyadenylation signal
   3957..4041    -  CDS            large T antigen (fragment): large T antigen from SV40 (simian virus 40)
   4042..4512    +  CDS            TcR (fragment): tetracycline efflux protein; tet; confers resistance to tetracycline
   4556..5144    -  rep_origin     ori: high-copy-number ColE1/pMB1/pBR322/pUC origin of replication
   5315..6175    -  CDS            AmpR: β-lactamase; bla; confers resistance to ampicillin, carbenicillin, and related antibiotics
   6176..6280    -  promoter       AmpR promoter: bla
