[The description below was written by a language model from this plasmid's Addgene catalogue record and pLannotate feature annotations shown in this document.]
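Description:
pAc5.1B-lambdaN-HA-DmPop2a-D53AE55A-dsRNAres-V5His6_K is a 6,374 nt insect expression plasmid. The catalogue lists the backbone as unknown, although the name points to a pAc5.1B-type vector. In bacteria it is maintained through a ColE1/pMB1-family origin and selected with ampicillin via the β-lactamase gene and its own promoter. The annotation labels the origin as a high-copy type, while the repository entry records the plasmid as low copy. Short fragments annotated as tetracycline resistance and SV40 large T antigen appear to be non-functional backbone remnants.

Expression is driven by the Drosophila melanogaster actin 5C promoter, a strong constitutive promoter for fly cell lines, and terminated by an SV40 polyadenylation signal. The open reading frame begins with a short fragment of the bacteriophage lambda N protein, followed by an HA epitope and then the Drosophila Pop2 (CAF1/CNOT7 orthologue, CG5684 isoform A) coding sequence. The annotation tool identified this sequence by its similarity to human CNOT7, a catalytic deadenylase subunit of the CCR4-NOT complex. A V5 tag follows the insert; the His6 tag implied by the name is not annotated. The lambda N peptide binds BoxB RNA hairpins, so fusions of this kind are commonly used to tether a protein to a BoxB-containing reporter mRNA.

The name indicates D53A and E55A substitutions, which are not explained in the record but would fit a mutant of the nuclease active site. It also indicates a dsRNA-resistant version of the ORF, which would typically allow expression while the endogenous transcript is knocked down by RNAi. The record additionally notes a non-silent I164F change relative to the reference sequence, found in two independent clones.
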