Addgene plasmid #146718: pAc5.1B-lambdaN-HA-DmPop2a-D53AE55A-dsRNAres-V5His6_K
Purpose: Insect Expression of DmPop2a-D53AE55A-dsRNAres
Depositing lab: Elisa Izaurralde. Depositing organization: Max Planck Institute for Developmental Biology.
Backbone
  Vector backbone: Unknown
  Vector type: Insect Expression
Growth in bacteria
  Bacterial resistance: Ampicillin, 100 μg/mL
  Growth temperature: 37°C
  Growth strain: DH5alpha
  Copy number: Low Copy
Gene/Insert
  Gene/Insert name: DmPop2a-D53AE55A-dsRNAres
  Species: D. melanogaster (fly)
  Mutation: ORF extracted from CG5684-Pa; NM_140281.2, with one non silent mutation I164F;the annotated variations were found in two different clones from 2 independent experiments.
  Entrez Gene: Pop2 (a.k.a. Dmel_CG5684, CAF1, CG5684, CNOT7, Caf1, Dmel\CG5684, POP2, pop2)
  Cloning method: Unknown
Terms and licenses: Academic/Nonprofit Terms; Industry Terms: Not Available to Industry
Depositor comments: Plasmids from this collection were made available to the research community and donated after the lab closed. Please note that the sequence provided by the depositing laboratory may be theoretical/predicted or based on Sanger sequencing results. There may be discrepancies between sequencing results obtained by Addgene and the depositor sequence. If an Addgene verified sequence is not available, please contact before placing your order to request that our lab fully sequence the plasmid.
How to cite: pAc5.1B-lambdaN-HA-DmPop2a-D53AE55A-dsRNAres-V5His6_K was a gift from Elisa Izaurralde (Addgene plasmid # 146718 ; http://n2t.net/addgene:146718 ; RRID:Addgene_146718)
